Addgene plasmid #99306: STARR-seq luciferase validation vector_ORI_IGF1R
Purpose: Luciferase validation vector with IGF1R enhancer inserted downstream of the reporter gene. The candidate's enhancer activity is reflected by luciferase activity
Depositing lab: Alexander Stark. Depositing organization: Research Institute of Molecular Pathology (IMP). Publication: Resolving systematic errors in widely used enhancer activity assays in human cells. Muerdter F, Boryn LM, Woodfin AR, Neumayr C, Rath M, Zabidi MA, Pagani M, Haberle V, Kazmar T, Catarino RR, Schernhuber K, Arnold CD, Stark A. Nat Methods. 2017 Dec 11. pii: nmeth.4534. doi: 10.1038/nmeth.4534. PubMed 29256496.
Backbone
  Vector backbone: STARR-seq luciferase validation vector_ORI
  Backbone manufacturer: Promega
  Backbone size w/o insert (bp): 3977
  Vector type: Mammalian Expression, Luciferase ; STARR-seq Luciferase validation vector
Growth in bacteria
  Bacterial resistance: Ampicillin, 100 μg/mL
  Growth temperature: 37°C
  Growth strain: DH5alpha
  Copy number: High Copy
Gene/Insert
  Gene/Insert name: enhancer; chr15: 99439352 -99440791
  Species: H. sapiens (human)
  Insert size (bp): 1440
  Cloning method: Gibson Cloning
Terms and licenses: Academic/Nonprofit Terms; Industry Terms: Not Available to Industry
Depositor comments: This vector has the IGF1R enhancer cloned downstream of the reporter gene; The origin of replication (ORI) substitutes the core promoter . Please see bioRxiv for preprint article. Posted 17 July 2017. DOI: 10.1101/164590
How to cite: STARR-seq luciferase validation vector_ORI_IGF1R was a gift from Alexander Stark (Addgene plasmid # 99306 ; http://n2t.net/addgene:99306 ; RRID:Addgene_99306)
