[The description below was written by a language model from this plasmid's Addgene catalogue record.]
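Description:
STARR-seq luciferase validation vector_ORI_IGF1R is a mammalian luciferase reporter plasmid built on the STARR-seq luciferase validation vector_ORI backbone, a Promega-derived vector of about 4 kb. It is maintained in E. coli as a high-copy plasmid under ampicillin selection. No feature table is provided, so the exact luciferase variant, polyadenylation signal and other backbone elements are not stated in the record.

The defining design feature is that the bacterial origin of replication takes the place of a conventional core promoter. Transcription of the luciferase reporter in transfected mammalian cells therefore initiates from the ORI rather than from a separate minimal promoter. This arrangement addresses a source of error in enhancer assays, namely competing transcription initiation from within the plasmid backbone. The insert is a 1,440 bp human genomic fragment from chromosome 15, described as an IGF1R enhancer. It was introduced by Gibson cloning downstream of the reporter gene, mirroring the enhancer position used in STARR-seq screening libraries.

Because the candidate sits downstream of the reporter and acts on the ORI-based start site, luciferase output reflects the enhancer strength of the cloned fragment. The plasmid is intended for individually validating enhancer activities measured in genome-wide STARR-seq experiments in human cells. It would typically be compared with the corresponding empty vector or with constructs carrying other candidate regions.
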