>Addgene plasmid #99306 | STARR-seq luciferase validation vector_ORI_IGF1R | addgene full sequence | sequence record 190940 | Addgene NGS Result
GGCTTCAGCAGAGCGCAGATACCAAATACTGTTCTTCTAGTGTAGCCGTAGTTAGGCCACCACTTCAAGA
ACTCTGTAGCACCGCCTACATACCTCGCTCTGCTAATCCTGTTACCAGTGGCTGCTGCCAGTGGCGATAA
GTCGTGTCTTACCGGGTTGGACTCAAGACGATAGTTACCGGATAAGGCGCAGCGGTCGGGCTGAACGGGG
GGTTCGTGCACACAGCCCAGCTTGGAGCGAACGACCTACACCGAACTGAGATACCTACAGCGTGAGCTAT
GAGAAAGCGCCACGCTTCCCGAAGGGAGAAAGGCGGACAGGTATCCGGTAAGCGGCAGGGTCGGAACAGG
AGAGCGCACGAGGGAGCTTCCAGGGGGAAACGCCTGGTATCTTTATAGTCCTGTCGGGTTTCGCCACCTC
TGACTTGAGCGTCGATTTTTGTGATGCTCGTCAGGGGGGCGGAGCCTATGGAAAAACGCCAGCAACGCGG
CCTTTTTACGGTTCCTGGCCTTTTGCTGGCCTTTTGCTCACATGTCATGAGATTATCAAAAAGGATCTTC
ACCTAGATCCTTTTAAATTAAAAATGAAGTTTTAAATCAATCTAAAGTATATATGAGTAAACTTGGTCTG
ACAGCGGCCGCAAATGCTAAACCACTGCAGTGGTTACCAGTGCTTGATCAGTGAGGCACCGATCTCAGCG
ATCTGCCTATTTCGTTCGTCCATAGTGGCCTGACTCCCCGTCGTGTAGATCACTACGATTCGTGAGGGCT
TACCATCAGGCCCCAGCGCAGCAATGATGCCGCGAGAGCCGCGTTCACCGGCCCCCGATTTGTCAGCAAT
GAACCAGCCAGCAGGGAGGGCCGAGCGAAGAAGTGGTCCTGCTACTTTGTCCGCCTCCATCCAGTCTATG
AGCTGCTGTCGTGATGCTAGAGTAAGAAGTTCGCCAGTGAGTAGTTTCCGAAGAGTTGTGGCCATTGCTA
CTGGCATCGTGGTATCACGCTCGTCGTTCGGTATGGCTTCGTTCAACTCTGGTTCCCAGCGGTCAAGCCG
GGTCACATGATCACCCATATTATGAAGAAATGCAGTCAGCTCCTTAGGGCCTCCGATCGTTGTCAGAAGT
AAGTTGGCCGCGGTGTTGTCGCTCATGGTAATGGCAGCACTACACAATTCTCTTACCGTCATGCCATCCG
TAAGATGCTTTTCCGTGACCGGCGAGTACTCAACCAAGTCGTTTTGTGAGTAGTGTATACGGCGACCAAG
CTGCTCTTGCCCGGCGTCTATACGGGACAACACCGCGCCACATAGCAGTACTTTGAAAGTGCTCATCATC
GGGAATCGTTCTTCGGGGCGGAAAGACTCAAGGATCTTGCCGCTATTGAGATCCAGTTCGATATAGCCCA
CTCTTGCACCCAGTTGATCTTCAGCATCTTTTACTTTCACCAGCGTTTCGGGGTGTGCAAAAACAGGCAA
GCAAAATGCCGCAAAGAAGGGAATGAGTGCGACACGAAAATGTTGGATGCTCATACTCGTCCTTTTTCAA
TATTATTGAAGCATTTATCAGGGTTACTAGTACGTCTCTCAAGACATGTTCTTTCCTGCGTTATCCCCTG
ATTCTGTGGATAACCGTATTACCGCCTTTGAGTGAGCTGATACCGCTCGCCGCAGCCGAACGACCGAGCG
CAGCGAGTCAGTGAGCGAGGAAGCGGAAGAGCGCTGCCGGCACCTGTCCTACGAGTTGCATGATAAAGAA
GACAGTCATAAGTGCGGCGACGATAGTCATGCCCCGCGCCCACCGGAAGGAGCTGACTGGGTTGAAGGCT
CTCAAGGGCATCGGTCGACCCAAAGAAGTGAAGAGATCATAGGCTAAGTCAGTGGGAAATCCTTTGCACA
AATCCAACTCAGAAGCAACTTACCAGGAATGCCATCTATTGCAAATAAAGGTCATTGTACAGGGGTGAGA
CCGAAACTTTATGTACACAATGACACACACTTGTACCCTTTTGTCTCTCACAAGTAAATTTGGAAATCTA
GCATTCTTTTGGACTTCATAAAATTTTAACGTGATATCACTAAACTTCCCTTTGCTCAGTCTTCTCAGTA
AATTCAAGTAACCAAAACTCTTTAGACTTGAAAGATGTGTGGATTTGGCTACAGCTGGAGTCTGCTGAGT
CACACGTCTGATCCAATGGTCTCTTCTGGGGTTTGTATGTGTCAGGGCTTGCCTCTCCTATGCAAGATGT
GACTAACAAAAAGATGAGCGATGACCCTCTTTACAGGAATAAATGACGTGCCAATGGCTAAAAGACAGAT
TGCCTTTCAATCTGTTCTTTATCTTTCAGGGAAACTCAAAGAAGAGACGTCATGCGTGAGGCTTACACAC
CATGTTGTTTATCTAAGCCCATATTTTAGTGGTGACTCAGGGACGGGAGCATGAAAAGCATCAACAAAAG
AAAACCATGAGATCTAGCCGTTTTTCCAGGGGGATGGAATACTTACTCCCCCGTCGGATGTTAATGAGCA
AATTGCCCTTGAAGATGGTGCATCCTTGGAGCATCTGAGCAGAAGTAACAGAATCAATGGTCTTTGTTTT
CTTTTCTTCCTCACAGACCTTCGGGCAAGGACCTTCACAAGGGATGCAGTACATGCTGTTGAAGAAGAAA
AAAAAAATCAAAAACACACATAATTGAGTCTGTCTTCTTGCATTAAAAAAACCATAAGGATATGCTTTTC
ATTGTTATTACAGCATGCATTAGAAAAAGCAACTGTTTTGAAGTGTTCATGTGGTCACATGGTATCTCAC
CCCCAAGCCCACCCAAGATAAGCCACTCACATTGCAAGCAAAAGGAGAAACAGCCTACAAAGGAAGAGCG
TGTTGCTTGCTTCCAGACAAAATACATGCTGCATCCTCAAGGCATTTGTGTGTCATAGGCTGTTGACTGG
TGAGCCAGCTGGTTCCATGTGGGAGAGACAGTGCTGCAGAAAGGAAGCTTGGGGGGTTCTGGAGGAAAAC
AGAGCTGCTTTCTGATACTGTGACCCTGGCCTGTGTACCTGGAGGAGTCGCTAGGAGAGAAGGCAGGGAC
AGCAAAGGGAGTGCAGTGTCTCTGCCTAACAGTAGTCTAGCTCCTGCAGTCAGTGTTTTGGCAAAGCCCA
GTGAGGGATACCAAAAGGCATGTGGTATAGCACAGATCCATTATTTTCTTGCTAAAGCACAACCGAAATT
ATTTCTTGACGGTGTTTTGCAGAAACTTGTAAATTGATCCAAATGTTGCTTTTGCTGCAGGATCCTTATC
GATTTTACCACATTTGTAGAGGTTTTACTTGCTTTAAAAAACCTCCCACACCTCCCCCTGAACCTGAAAC
ATAAAATGAATGCAATTGTTGTTGTTAACTTGTTTATTGCAGCTTATAATGGTTACAAATAAAGCAATAG
CATCACAAATTTCACAAATAAAGCATTTTTTTCACTGCATTCTAGTTGTGGTTTGTCCAAACTCATCAAT
GTATCTTATCATGTCTGCTCGAAGCGGCCGGCCGCCCCGACTCTAGAATTATTACACGGCGATCTTGCCG
CCCTTCTTGGCCTTAATGAGAATCTCGCGGATCTTGCGGGCGTCCAACTTGCCGGTCAGTCCTTTAGGCA
CCTCGTCCACGAACACAACACCACCGCGCAGCTTCTTGGCGGTTGTAACCTGGCTGGCCACATAGTCCAC
GATCTCCTTCTCGGTCATGGTTTTACCGTGTTCCAGCACGACGACTGCGGCGGGCAGCTCGCCGGCATCG
TCGTCGGGCAGGCCGGCGACCCCGGCGTCGAAGATGTTGGGGTGTTGCAGCAGGATGCTCTCCAGTTCGG
CTGGGGCTACCTGGTAGCCCTTGTATTTGATCAGGCTCTTCAGCCGGTCCACGATGAAGAAGTGCTCGTC
CTCGTCCCAGTAGGCGATGTCGCCGCTGTGCAGCCAGCCGTCCTTGTCGATGAGAGCGTTTGTAGCCTCG
GGGTTGTTAACGTAGCCGCTCATGATCATGGGGCCACGGACGCACAGCTCGCCGCGCTGGTTCACACCCA
GTGTCTTACCGGTGTCCAAGTCCACCACCTTAGCCTCGAAGAAGGGCACCACCTTGCCTACTGCGCCAGG
CTTGTCGTCCCCTTCGGGGGTGATCAGAATGGCGCTGGTTGTTTCTGTCAGGCCGTAGCCCTGGCGGATG
CCTGGTAGGTGGAAGCGTTTGGCCACGGCCTCACCTACCTCCTTGCTGAGCGGCGCCCCGCCGCTGGCGA
TCTCGTGCAAGTTGCTTAGGTCGTACTTGTCGATGAGAGTGCTCTTAGCGAAGAAGCTAAATAGTGTGGG
CACCAGCAGGGCAGATTGAATCTTATAGTCTTGCAAGCTGCGCAAGAATAGCTCCTCCTCGAAGCGGTAC
ATGAGCACGACCCGAAAGCCGCAGATCAAGTAGCCCAGCGTGGTGAACATGCCGAAGCCGTGGTGAAATG
GCACCACGCTGAGGATAGCGGTGTCGGGGATGATCTGGTTGCCGAAGATGGGGTCGCGGGCATGACTGAA
TCGGACACAAGCGGTGCGGTGCGGTAGGGCTACGCCCTTGGGCAATCCGGTACTGCCACTACTGTTCATG
ATCAGGGCGATGGTTTTGTCCCGGTCGAAGCTCTCGGGCACGAAGTCGTACTCGTTGAAGCCGGGTGGCA
AATGGGAAGTCACGAAGGTGTACATGCTTTGGAAGCCCTGGTAGTCGGTCTTGCTATCCATGATGATGAT
CTTTTGTATGATCGGTAGCTTCTTTTGCACGTTGAGGATCTTTTGCAGCCCTTTCTTGCTCACGAATACG
ACGGTGGGCTGGCTGATGCCCATGCTGTTCAGCAGCTCGCGCTCGTTGTAGATGTCGTTAGCTGGGGCCA
CAGCCACACCGATGAACAGGGCACCCAACACGGGCATGAAGAACTGCAAGCTATTCTCGCTGCACACCAC
GATCCGATGGTTTGTATTCAGCCCATAGCGCTTCATAGCTTCTGCCAGCCGAACGCTCATCTCGAAGTAC
TCGGCGTAGGTAATGTCCACCTCGATATGTGCGTCGGTAAAGGCGATGGTGCCGGGCACCAGGGCGTAGC
GCTTCATGGCTTTGTGCAGCTGCTCGCCGGCGGTCCCGTCTTCGAGTGGGTAGAATGGCGCTGGGCCCTT
CTTAATGTTTTTGGCATCTTCCATGGTGGCTTTACCAACAGTACCGGATTGCCAAGCTTCAAAATCCCTT
AACGTGAGTTTTCGTTCCACTGAGCGTCAGACCCCGTAGAAAAGATCAAAGGATCTTCTTGAGATCCTTT
TTTTCTGCGCGTAATCTGCTGCTTGCAAACAAAAAAACCACCGCTACCAGCGGTGGTTTGTTTGCCGGAT
CAAGAGCTACCAACTCTTTTTCCGAAGGTAACT
